Addgene plasmid #91882: AOI-WT-Cas9-sg-mouse Suz12-F2-GFP
Purpose: Expresses 3xFLAG-Cas9 and a gRNA targeting mouse Suz12
Depositing lab: Martine Roussel. Publication: Inactivation of Ezh2 Upregulates Gfi1 and Drives Aggressive Myc-Driven Group 3 Medulloblastoma. Vo BT, Li C, Morgan MA, Theurillat I, Finkelstein D, Wright S, Hyle J, Smith SM, Fan Y, Wang YD, Wu G, Orr BA, Northcott PA, Shilatifard A, Sherr CJ, Roussel MF. Cell Rep. 2017 Mar 21;18(12):2907-2917. doi: 10.1016/j.celrep.2017.02.073. PubMed 28329683.
Backbone
  Vector backbone: pSpCas9(BB)-2A-GFP (PX458)
  Backbone manufacturer: Feng Zhang Lab (Addgene #48138)
  Vector type: Mammalian Expression, CRISPR
  Selectable markers: EGFP
Growth in bacteria
  Bacterial resistance: Ampicillin, 100 μg/mL
  Growth temperature: 37°C
  Growth strain: DH5alpha
  Copy number: High Copy
Gene/Insert
  Gene/Insert name: gRNA targeting Suz12
  gRNA/shRNA sequence: GCCGGTGAAGAAGCCGAAAA
  Species: M. musculus (mouse)
  Entrez Gene: Suz12 (a.k.a. 2610028O16Rik, D11Ertd530e, mKIAA0160)
  Promoter: U6
  Cloning method: Restriction Enzyme; 5′ cloning site BbsI (destroyed during cloning); 3′ cloning site BbsI (destroyed during cloning)
  Sequencing primers: 5′ LKO.1 5'
Terms and licenses: Academic/Nonprofit Terms; Industry Terms: Not Available to Industry
Depositor comments: This vector also contains FLAG-tagged SpCas9-2A-EGFP.
How to cite: AOI-WT-Cas9-sg-mouse Suz12-F2-GFP was a gift from Martine Roussel (Addgene plasmid # 91882 ; http://n2t.net/addgene:91882 ; RRID:Addgene_91882)
