[The description below was written by a language model from this plasmid's Addgene catalogue record.]
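Description:
AOI-WT-Cas9-sg-mouse Suz12-F2-GFP is an all-in-one mammalian CRISPR expression plasmid built on the pSpCas9(BB)-2A-GFP (PX458) backbone. It is propagated in E. coli as a high-copy plasmid under ampicillin selection. It carries no drug resistance marker for mammalian cells; the listed selectable marker is EGFP, so transfected cells are identified or enriched by fluorescence.

The plasmid carries two functional units. The first is a U6 promoter, an RNA polymerase III promoter commonly used for small RNAs, which drives a single guide RNA whose spacer targets mouse Suz12. The spacer was inserted by restriction cloning into the backbone's BbsI sites, both of which were destroyed in the process. The second is a cassette encoding wild-type Streptococcus pyogenes Cas9 with a 3xFLAG tag, joined through a 2A peptide to EGFP. The 2A element causes ribosomal skipping, so Cas9 and EGFP are produced as separate proteins from one transcript and green fluorescence reports Cas9 expression. The FLAG tag allows immunodetection of the nuclease. The record does not state the promoter driving the Cas9-2A-EGFP cassette, and no feature table is available to confirm other elements.

A single transfection thus delivers nuclease, guide and reporter together, supporting targeted cleavage and disruption of Suz12 in mouse cells. The associated publication concerns Ezh2 inactivation in Myc-driven Group 3 medulloblastoma, which suggests a role in knocking out this gene in that setting, although the record does not describe the specific experiments.
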