>Addgene plasmid #91882 | AOI-WT-Cas9-sg-mouse Suz12-F2-GFP | addgene partial sequence | sequence record 181555 | Addgene Partial NGS Result
GCGGAGAGGTGCGGCGGCAGCCAATCAGAGCGGCGCGCTCCGAAAGTTTCCTTTTATGGCGAGGCGGCGG
CGGCGGCGGCCCTATAAAAAGCGAAGCGCGCGGCGGGCGGGAGTCGCTGCGCGCTGCCTTCGCCCCGTGC
CCCGCTCCGCCGCCGCCTCGCGCCGCCCGCCCCGGCTCTGACTGACCGCGTTACTCCCACAGGTGAGCGG
GCGGGACGGCCCTTCTCCTCCGGGCTGTAATTAGCTGAGCAAGAGGTAAGGGTTTAAGGGATGGTTGGTT
GGTGGGGTATTAATGTTTAATTACCTGGAGCACCTGCCTGAAATCACTTTTTTTCAGGTTGGACCGGTGC
CACCATGGACTATAAGGACCACGACGGAGACTACAAGGATCATGATATTGATTACAAAGACGATGACGAT
AAGATGGCCCCAAAGAAGAAGCGGAAGGTCGGTATCCACGGAGTCCCAGCAGCCGACAAGAAGTACAGCA
TCGGCCTGGACATCGGCACCAACTCTGTGGGCTGGGCCGTGATCACCGACGAGTACAAGGTGCCCAGCAA
GAAATTCAAGGTGCTGGGCAACACCGACCGGCACAGCATCAAGAAGAACCTGATCGGAGCCCTGCTGTTC
GACAGCGGCGAAACAGCCGAGGCCACCCGGCTGAAGAGAACCGCCAGAAGAAGATACACCAGACGGAAGA
ACCGGATCTGCTATCTGCAAGAGATCTTCAGCAACGAGATGGCCAAGGTGGACGACAGCTTCTTCCACAG
ACTGGAAGAGTCCTTCCTGGTGGAAGAGGATAAGAAGCACGAGCGGCACCCCATCTTCGGCAACATCGTG
GACGAGGTGGCCTACCACGAGAAGTACCCCACCATCTACCACCTGAGAAAGAAACTGGTGGACAGCACCG
ACAAGGCCGACCTGCGGCTGATCTATCTGGCCCTGGCCCACATGATCAAGTTCCGGGGCCACTTCCTGAT
CGAGGGCGACCTGAACCCCGACAACAGCGACGTGGACAAGCTGTTCATCCAGCTGGTGCAGACCTACAAC
CAGCTGTTCGAGGAAAACCCCATCAACGCCAGCGGCGTGGACGCCAAGGCCATCCTGTCTGCCAGACTGA
GCAAGAGCAGACGGCTGGAAAATCTGATCGCCCAGCTGCCCGGCGAGAAGAAGAATGGCCTGTTCGGAAA
CCTGATTGCCCTGAGCCTGGGCCTGACCCCCAACTTCAAGAGCAACTTCGACCTGGCCGAGGATGCCAAA
CTGCAGCTGAGCAAGGACACCTACGACGACGACCTGGACAACCTGCTGGCCCAGATCGGCGACCAGTACG
CCGACCTGTTTCTGGCCGCCAAGAACCTGTCCGACGCCATCCTGCTGAGCGACATCCTGAGAGTGAACAC
CGAGATCACCAAGGCCCCCCTGAGCGCCTCTATGATCAAGAGATACGACGAGCACCACCAGGACCTGACC
CTGCTGAAAGCTCTCGTGCGGCAGCAGCTGCCTGAGAAGTACAAAGAGATTTTCTTCGACCAGAGCAAGA
ACGGCTACGCCGGCTACATTGACGGCGGAGCCAGCCAGGAAGAGTTCTACAAGTTCATCAAGCCCATCCT
GGAAAAGATGGACGGCACCGAGGAACTGCTCGTGAAGCTGAACAGAGAGGACCTGCTGCGGAAGCAGCGG
ACCTTCGACAACGGCAGCATCCCCCACCAGATCCACCTGGGAGAGCTGCACGCCATTCTGCGGCGGCAGG
AAGATTTTTACCCATTCCTGAAGGACAACCGGGAAAAGATCGAGAAGATCCTGACCTTCCGCATCCCCTA
CTACGTGGGCCCTCTGGCCAGGGGAAACAGCAGATTCGCCTGGATGACCAGAAAGAGCGAGGAAACCATC
ACCCCCTGGAACTTCGAGGAAGTGGTGGACAAGGGCGCTTCCGCCCAGAGCTTCATCGAGCGGATGACCA
ACTTCGATAAGAACCTGCCCAACGAGAAGGTGCTGCCCAAGCACAGCCTGCTGTACGAGTACTTCACCGT
GTATAACGAGCTGACCAAAGTGAAATACGTGACCGAGGGAATGAGAAAGCCCGCCTTCCTGAGCGGCGAG
CAGAAAAAGGCCATCGTGGACCTGCTGTTCAAGACCAACCGGAAAGTGACCGTGAAGCAGCTGAAAGAGG
ACTACTTCAAGAAAATCGAGTGCTTCGACTCCGTGGAAATCTCCGGCGTGGAAGATCGGTTCAACGCCTC
CCTGGGCACATACCACGATCTGCTGAAAATTATCAAGGACAAGGACTTCCTGGACAATGAGGAAAACGAG
GACATTCTGGAAGATATCGTGCTGACCCTGACACTGTTTGAGGACAGAGAGATGATCGAGGAACGGCTGA
AAACCTATGCCCACCTGTTCGACGACAAAGTGATGAAGCAGCTGAAGCGGCGGAGATACACCGGCTGGGG
CAGGCTGAGCCGGAAGCTGATCAACGGCATCCGGGACAAGCAGTCCGGCAAGACAATCCTGGATTTCCTG
AAGTCCGACGGCTTCGCCAACAGAAACTTCATGCAGCTGATCCACGACGACAGCCTGACCTTTAAAGAGG
ACATCCAGAAAGCCCAGGTGTCCGGCCAGGGCGATAGCCTGCACGAGCACATTGCCAATCTGGCCGGCAG
CCCCGCCATTAAGAAGGGCATCCTGCAGACAGTGAAGGTGGTGGACGAGCTCGTGAAAGTGATGGGCCGG
CACAAGCCCGAGAACATCGTGATCGAAATGGCCAGAGAGAACCAGACCACCCAGAAGGGACAGAAGAACA
GCCGCGAGAGAATGAAGCGGATCGAAGAGGGCATCAAAGAGCTGGGCAGCCAGATCCTGAAAGAACACCC
CGTGGAAAACACCCAGCTGCAGAACGAGAAGCTGTACCTGTACTACCTGCAGAATGGGCGGGATATGTAC
GTGGACCAGGAACTGGACATCAACCGGCTGTCCGACTACGATGTGGACCATATCGTGCCTCAGAGCTTTC
TGAAGGACGACTCCATCGACAACAAGGTGCTGACCAGAAGCGACAAGAACCGGGGCAAGAGCGACAACGT
GCCCTCCGAAGAGGTCGTGAAGAAGATGAAGAACTACTGGCGGCAGCTGCTGAACGCCAAGCTGATTACC
CAGAGAAAGTTCGACAATCTGACCAAGGCCGAGAGAGGCGGCCTGAGCGAACTGGATAAGGCCGGCTTCA
TCAAGAGACAGCTGGTGGAAACCCGGCAGATCACAAAGCACGTGGCACAGATCCTGGACTCCCGGATGAA
CACTAAGTACGACGAGAATGACAAGCTGATCCGGGAAGTGAAAGTGATCACCCTGAAGTCCAAGCTGGTG
TCCGATTTCCGGAAGGATTTCCAGTTTTACAAAGTGCGCGAGATCAACAACTACCACCACGCCCACGACG
CCTACCTGAACGCCGTCGTGGGAACCGCCCTGATCAAAAAGTACCCTAAGCTGGAAAGCGAGTTCGTGTA
CGGCGACTACAAGGTGTACGACGTGCGGAAGATGATCGCCAAGAGCGAGCAGGAAATCGGCAAGGCTACC
GCCAAGTACTTCTTCTACAGCAACATCATGAACTTTTTCAAGACCGAGATTACCCTGGCCAACGGCGAGA
TCCGGAAGCGGCCTCTGATCGAGACAAACGGCGAAACCGGGGAGATCGTGTGGGATAAGGGCCGGGATTT
TGCCACCGTGCGGAAAGTGCTGAGCATGCCCCAAGTGAATATCGTGAAAAAGACCGAGGTGCAGACAGGC
GGCTTCAGCAAAGAGTCTATCCTGCCCAAGAGGAACAGCGATAAGCTGATCGCCAGAAAGAAGGACTGGG
ACCCTAAGAAGTACGGCGGCTTCGACAGCCCCACCGTGGCCTATTCTGTGCTGGTGGTGGCCAAAGTGGA
AAAGGGCAAGTCCAAGAAACTGAAGAGTGTGAAAGAGCTGCTGGGGATCACCATCATGGAAAGAAGCAGC
TTCGAGAAGAATCCCATCGACTTTCTGGAAGCCAAGGGCTACAAAGAAGTGAAAAAGGACCTGATCATCA
AGCTGCCTAAGTACTCCCTGTTCGAGCTGGAAAACGGCCGGAAGAGAATGCTGGCCTCTGCCGGCGAACT
GCAGAAGGGAAACGAACTGGCCCTGCCCTCCAAATATGTGAACTTCCTGTACCTGGCCAGCCACTATGAG
AAGCTGAAGGGCTCCCCCGAGGATAATGAGCAGAAACAGCTGTTTGTGGAACAGCACAAGCACTACCTGG
ACGAGATCATCGAGCAGATCAGCGAGTTCTCCAAGAGAGTGATCCTGGCCGACGCTAATCTGGACAAAGT
GCTGTCCGCCTACAACAAGCACCGGGATAAGCCCATCAGAGAGCAGGCCGAGAATATCATCCACCTGTTT
ACCCTGACCAATCTGGGAGCCCCTGCCGCCTTCAAGTACTTTGACACCACCATCGACCGGAAGAGGTACA
CCAGCACCAAAGAGGTGCTGGACGCCACCCTGATCCACCAGAGCATCACCGGCCTGTACGAGACACGGAT
CGACCTGTCTCAGCTGGGAGGCGACAAAAGGCCGGCGGCCACGAAAAAGGCCGGCCAGGCAAAAAAGAAA
AAGGAATTCGGCAGTGGAGAGGGCAGAGGAAGTCTGCTAACATGCGGTGACGTCGAGGAGAATCCTGGCC
CAGTGAGCAAGGGCGAGGAGCTGTTCACCGGGGTGGTGCCCATCCTGGTCGAGCTGGACGGCGACGTAAA
CGGCCACAAGTTCAGCGTGTCCGGCGAGGGCGAGGGCGATGCCACCTACGGCAAGCTGACCCTGAAGTTC
ATCTGCACCACCGGCAAGCTGCCCGTGCCCTGGCCCACCCTCGTGACCACCCTGACCTACGGCGTGCAGT
GCTTCAGCCGCTACCCCGACCACATGAAGCAGCACGACTTCTTCAAGTCCGCCATGCCCGAAGGCTACGT
CCAGGAGCGCACCATCTTCTTCAAGGACGACGGCAACTACAAGACCCGCGCCGAGGTGAAGTTCGAGGGC
GACACCCTGGTGAACCGCATCGAGCTGAAGGGCATCGACTTCAAGGAGGACGGCAACATCCTGGGGCACA
AGCTGGAGTACAACTACAACAGCCACAACGTCTATATCATGGCCGACAAGCAGAAGAACGGCATCAAGGT
GAACTTCAAGATCCGCCACAACATCGAGGACGGCAGCGTGCAGCTCGCCGACCACTACCAGCAGAACACC
CCCATCGGCGACGGCCCCGTGCTGCTGCCCGACAACCACTACCTGAGCACCCAGTCCGCCCTGAGCAAAG
ACCCCAACGAGAAGCGCGATCACATGGTCCTGCTGGAGTTCGTGACCGCCGCCGGGATCACTCTCGGCAT
GGACGAGCTGTACAAGGAATTCTAACTAGAGCTCGCTGATCAGCCTCGACTGTGCCTTCTAGTTGCCAGC
CATCTGTTGTTTGCCCCTCCCCCGTGCCTTCCTTGACCCTGGAAGGTGCCACTCCCACTGTCCTTTCCTA
ATAAAATGAGGAAATTGCATCGCATTGTCTGAGTAGGTGTCATTCTATTCTGGGGGGTGGGGTGGGGCAG
GACAGCAAGGGGGAGGATTGGGAAGAGAATAGCAGGCATGCTGGGGAGCGGCCGCAGGAACCCCTAGTGA
TGGAGTTGGCCACTCCCTCTCTGCGCGCTCGCTCGCTCACTGAGGCCGGGCGACCAAAGGTCGCCCGACG
CCCGGGCTTTGCCCGGGCGGCCTCAGTGAGCGAGCGAGCGCGCAGCTGCCTGCAGGGGCGCCTGATGCGG
TATTTTCTCCTTACGCATCTGTGCGGTATTTCACACCGCATA
[95 nt withheld, positions 5853-5947]
T
[46 nt withheld, positions 5949-5994]
C
[141 nt withheld, positions 5996-6136]
CCTTTGACGTTGGAGTCCACGTTCTTT
[37 nt withheld, positions 6164-6200]
ACTCTATCTCGGGCTATTCTTTTGATTTATAAGGGATTTTGCCGATTTCGGTCTATTGGTTAAAAAATGA
GCTGATTTAACAAAAATTTAACGCGAATTTTAACAAAATATTAACGTTTACAATTTTATGGTGCACTCTC
AGTACAATCTGCTCTGATGCCGCATAGTTAAGCCAGCCCCGACACCCGCCAACACCCGCTGACGCGCCCT
GACGGGCTTGTCTGCTCCCGGCATCCGCTTACAGACAAGCTGTGACCGTCTCCGGGAGCTGCATGTGTCA
GAGGTTTTCACCGTCATCACCGAAACGCGCGAGACGAAAGGGCCTCGTGATACGCCTATTTTTATAGGTT
AATGTCATGATAATAATGGTTTCTTAGACGTCAGGTGGCACTTTTCGGGGAAATGTGCGCGGAACCCCTA
TTTGTTTATTTTTCTAAATACATTCAAATATGTATCCGCTCATGAGACAATAACCCTGATAAATGCTTCA
ATAATATTGAAAAAGGAAGAGTATGAGTATTCAACATTTCCGTGTCGCCCTTATTCCCTTTTTTGCGGCA
TTTTGCCTTCCTGTTTTTGCTCACCCAGAAACGCTGGTGAAAGTAAAAGATGCTGAAGATCAGTTGGGTG
CACGAGTGGGTTACATCGAACTGGATCTCAACAGCGGTAAGATCCTTGAGAGTTTTCGCCCCGAAGAACG
TTTTCCAATGATGAGCACTTTTAAAGTTCTGCTATGTGGCGCGGTATTATCCCGTATTGACGCCGGGCAA
GAGCAACTCGGTCGCCGCATACACTATTCTCAGAATGACTTGGTTGAGTACTCACCAGTCACAGAAAAGC
ATCTTACGGATGGCATGACAGTAAGAGAATTATGCAGTGCTGCCATAACCATGAGTGATAACACTGCGGC
CAACTTACTTCTGACAACGATCGGAGGACCGAAGGAGCTAACCGCTTTTTTGCACAACATGGGGGATCAT
GTAACTCGCCTTGATCGTTGGGAACCGGAGCTGAATGAAGCCATACCAAACGACGAGCGTGACACCACGA
TGCCTGTAGCAATGGCAACAACGTTGCGCAAACTATTAACTGGCGAACTACTTACTCTAGCTTCCCGGCA
ACAATTAATAGACTGGATGGAGGCGGATAAAGTTGCAGGACCACTTCTGCGCTCGGCCCTTCCGGCTGGC
TGGTTTATTGCTGATAAATCTGGAGCCGGTGAGCGTGGAAGCCGCGGTATCATTGCAGCACTGGGGCCAG
ATGGTAAGCCCTCCCGTATCGTAGTTATCTACACGACGGGGAGTCAGGCAACTATGGATGAACGAAATAG
ACAGATCGCTGAGATAGGTGCCTCACTGATTAAGCATTGGTAACTGTCAGACCAAGTTTACTCATATATA
CTTTAGATTGATTTAAAACTTCATTTTTAATTTAAAAGGATCTAGGTGAAGATCCTTTTTGATAATCTCA
TGACCAAAATCCCTTAACGTGAGTTTTCGTTCCACTGAGCGTCAGACCCCGTAGAAAAGATCAAAGGATC
TTCTTGAGATCCTTTTTTTCTGCGCGTAATCTGCTGCTTGCAAACAAAAAAACCACCGCTACCAGCGGTG
GTTTGTTTGCCGGATCAAGAGCTACCAACTCTTTTTCCGAAGGTAACTGGCTTCAGCAGAGCGCAGATAC
CAAATACTGTTCTTCTAGTGTAGCCGTAGTTAGGCCACCACTTCAAGAACTCTGTAGCACCGCCTACATA
CCTCGCTCTGCTAATCCTGTTACCAGTGGCTGCTGCCAGTGGCGATAAGTCGTGTCTTACCGGGTTGGAC
TCAAGACGATAGTTACCGGATAAGGCGCAGCGGTCGGGCTGAACGGGGGGTTCGTGCACACAGCCCAGCT
TGGAGCGAACGACCTACACCGAACTGAGATACCTACAGCGTGAGCTATGAGAAAGCGCCACGCTTCCCGA
AGGGAGAAAGGCGGACAGGTATCCGGTAAGCGGCAGGGTCGGAACAGGAGAGCGCACGAGGGAGCTTCCA
GGGGGAAACGCCTGGTATCTTTATAGTCCTGTCGGGTTTCGCCACCTCTGACTTGAGCGTCGATTTTTGT
GATGCTCGTCAGGGGGGCGGAGCCTATGGAAAAACGCCAGCAACGCGGCCTTTTTACGGTTCCTGGCCTT
TTGCTGGCCTTTTGCTCACATGTGAGGGCCTATTTCCCATGATTCCTTCATATTTGCATATACGATACAA
GGCTGTTAGAGAGATAATTGGAATTAATTTGACTGTAAACACAAAGATATTAGTACAAAATACGTGACGT
AGAAAGTAATAATTTCTTGGGTAGTTTGCAGTTTTAAAATTATGTTTTAAAATGGACTATCATATGCTTA
CCGTAACTTGAAAGTATTTCGATTTCTTGGCTTTATATATCTTGTGGAAAGGACGAAACACCGCCGGTGA
AGAAGCCGAAAAGTTTTAGAGCTAGAAATAGCAAGTTAAAATAAGGCTAGTCCGTTATCAACTTGAAAAA
GTGGCACCGAGTCGGTGCTTTTTTGTTTTAGAGCTAGAAATAGCAAGTTAAAATAAGGCTAGTCCGTTTT
TAGCGCGTGCGCCAATTCTGCAGACAAATGGCTCTAGAGGTACCCGTTACATAACTTACGGTAAATGGCC
CGCCTGGCTGACCGCCCAACGACCCCCGCCCATTGACGTCAATAGTAACGCCAATAGGGACTTTCCATTG
ACGTCAATGGGTGGAGTATTTACGGTAAACTGCCCACTTGGCAGTACATCAAGTGTATCATATGCCAAGT
ACGCCCCCTATTGACGTCAATGACGGTAAATGGCCCGCCTGGCATTGTGCCCAGTACATGACCTTATGGG
ACTTTCCTACTTGGCAGTACATCTACGTATTAGTCATCGCTATTACCATGGTCGAGGTGAGCCCCACGTT
CTGCTTCACTCTCCCCATCTCCCCCCCCTCCCCACCCCCAATTTTGTATTTATTTATTTTTTAATTATTT
TGTGCAGCGATGGGGGCGGGGGGGGGG
